Addgene plasmid #104608: pJC-20xUAS-TALE4-VP64-P10
Purpose: Expresses TALE4 under UAS control
Depositing lab: Tudor Fulga. Depositing organization: University of Oxford. Publication: A multiplexable TALE-based binary expression system for in vivo cellular interaction studies. Toegel M, Azzam G, Lee EY, Knapp DJHF, Tan Y, Fa M, Fulga TA. Nat Commun. 2017 Nov 21;8(1):1663. doi: 10.1038/s41467-017-01592-3. PubMed 29162808.
Backbone
  Vector backbone: pJC-TALE-VP64 (Plasmid #46147)
  Backbone manufacturer: David L. Stern
  Backbone size w/o insert (bp): 9851
  Total vector size (bp): 11806
  Modifications to backbone: Golden Gate assembled TALE4-array inserted between TAL-N' and TAL-C'
  Vector type: Insect Expression, TALEN
Growth in bacteria
  Bacterial resistance: Ampicillin, 100 μg/mL
  Growth temperature: 37°C
  Growth strain: NEB Stable
  Copy number: High Copy
Gene/Insert
  Gene/Insert name: TALE4
  Species: Synthetic
  Insert size (bp): 1955
  Promoter: hsp70
  Cloning method: Restriction Enzyme; 5′ cloning site BsmBI (destroyed during cloning); 3′ cloning site BsmBI (destroyed during cloning)
  Sequencing primers: 5′ AGCAGCAAGAGAAGATCAAACC
Terms and licenses: Academic/Nonprofit Terms; Industry Terms: Not Available to Industry
How to cite: pJC-20xUAS-TALE4-VP64-P10 was a gift from Tudor Fulga (Addgene plasmid # 104608 ; http://n2t.net/addgene:104608 ; RRID:Addgene_104608)
