[The description below was written by a language model from this plasmid's Addgene catalogue record and pLannotate feature annotations shown in this document.]
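Description:
pJC-20xUAS-TALE4-VP64-P10 is an 11.8 kb Drosophila (insect expression) transgenesis plasmid that places a synthetic TALE-based transcriptional activator under GAL4/UAS control. It is built on the pJC-TALE-VP64 backbone and is propagated in E. coli as a high-copy plasmid through a ColE1/pUC-type origin, with ampicillin selection provided by the bla gene and its promoter. For fly transgenesis it carries a φC31 integrase attB site, allowing site-specific integration into attP landing sites. It also carries the mini-white gene, an eye-colour marker used to identify transformants.

The expression cassette begins with four tandem 5X UAS blocks, giving twenty GAL4-binding sites. These sit upstream of the Drosophila hsp70Bb promoter, which here serves as the promoter that responds to the UAS array, followed by a modified myosin heavy chain intron 16, an element commonly included to boost expression. The coding region was annotated by similarity to the Xanthomonas effector AvrBs3, reflecting the TAL N- and C-terminal scaffold. A roughly 2 kb Golden Gate-assembled TALE4 repeat array was inserted between these scaffold regions via BsmBI sites that were destroyed in cloning. The name and backbone indicate a VP64 activation domain fusion, although VP64 is not separately annotated in the feature table. Downstream, a reverse-strand match to an AcMNPV P74 fragment probably corresponds to the baculoviral p10 3′ region named in the construct, which would act as the terminator and polyadenylation sequence.

The plasmid is used to express TALE4-VP64 wherever GAL4 is active. It is one component of a multiplexable TALE-based binary expression system for in vivo studies of cellular interactions.
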