Features (pLannotate 1.2.2; 15 found; start..end, strand, type, name):
     31..135     +  promoter       AmpR promoter: bla
    136..996     +  CDS            AmpR: β-lactamase; bla; confers resistance to ampicillin, carbenicillin, and related antibiotics
   1167..1755    +  rep_origin     ori: high-copy-number ColE1/pMB1/pBR322/pUC origin of replication
   1842..1911    +  protein_bind   attB: attB site for the φC31 integrase (Groth et al., 2000) phage φC31 integrase
   2127..6246    +  gene           mini-white: white; This modified version of the white gene lacks part of the first intron.
   6251..6406    +  CDS            YPB1_ECOLX (fragment): Protein predicted: Swiss-Prot protein existence level 4. From Escherichia coli.
   6488..6509    -  misc_feature   MCS (fragment): pUC18/19 multiple cloning site
   6508..6602    +  protein_bind   5X UAS: five tandem copies of the "ScaI site" 17-mer CGGAGTACTGTCCTCCG, an upstream activating sequence (UAS) that efficiently binds yeast Gal4 (Webster et al., 1988; Pfeiffer et al., 2010) GAL4
   6636..6730    +  protein_bind   5X UAS: five tandem copies of the "ScaI site" 17-mer CGGAGTACTGTCCTCCG, an upstream activating sequence (UAS) that efficiently binds yeast Gal4 (Webster et al., 1988; Pfeiffer et al., 2010) GAL4
   6764..6858    +  protein_bind   5X UAS: five tandem copies of the "ScaI site" 17-mer CGGAGTACTGTCCTCCG, an upstream activating sequence (UAS) that efficiently binds yeast Gal4 (Webster et al., 1988; Pfeiffer et al., 2010) GAL4
   6892..6986    +  protein_bind   5X UAS: five tandem copies of the "ScaI site" 17-mer CGGAGTACTGTCCTCCG, an upstream activating sequence (UAS) that efficiently binds yeast Gal4 (Webster et al., 1988; Pfeiffer et al., 2010) GAL4
   7011..7249    +  promoter       hsp70 promoter: Drosophila melanogaster hsp70Bb promoter
   7264..7330    +  intron         Mhc intron: modified Drosophila myosin heavy chain intron 16 (Pfeiffer et al., 2010)
   7428..10877   +  CDS            avrBs3: AVRB3_XANEU - Experimental evidence at protein level: Swiss-Prot protein existence level 1. Avirulence protein. Acts as a transcription factor in C.annuum plants. In susceptible plants lacking the Bs3 resistance gene induces expression of a number of genes, including genes homologous to a family of auxin-induced genes, alpha-expansin genes, pectate lyase, anthocyanidin glucoside rhamnosyl transferase and at least one transcription factor, UPA20. Their expression leads to plant hypertrophy in mesophyll cells, probably mainly mediated by UPA20 (PubMed:17962565). In resistant plants induces the h
  11080..11745   -  CDS            P74 (fragment): PIF0_NPVAC - Experimental evidence at protein level: Swiss-Prot protein existence level 1. Plays an essential role for oral infectivity of occlusion- derived virus (ODV) and functions also in host midgut attachment and fusion by binding to a specific host receptor. From Autographa californica nuclear polyhedrosis virus (AcMNPV).
>Addgene plasmid #104608 | pJC-20xUAS-TALE4-VP64-P10 | addgene full sequence | sequence record 202464 | Addgene NGS Result
GACTCAGGTGGCACTTTTCGGGGAAATGTGCGCGGAACCCCTATTTGTTTATTTTTCTAAATACATTCAA
ATATGTATCCGCTCATGAGACAATAACCCTGATAAATGCTTCAATAATATTGAAAAAGGAAGAGTATGAG
TATTCAACATTTCCGTGTCGCCCTTATTCCCTTTTTTGCGGCATTTTGCCTTCCTGTTTTTGCTCACCCA
GAAACGCTGGTGAAAGTAAAAGATGCTGAAGATCAGTTGGGTGCACGAGTGGGTTACATCGAACTGGATC
TCAACAGCGGTAAGATCCTTGAGAGTTTTCGCCCCGAAGAACGTTTTCCAATGATGAGCACTTTTAAAGT
TCTGCTATGTGGCGCGGTATTATCCCGTATTGACGCCGGGCAAGAGCAACTCGGTCGCCGCATACACTAT
TCTCAGAATGACTTGGTTGAGTACTCACCAGTCACAGAAAAGCATCTTACGGATGGCATGACAGTAAGAG
AATTATGCAGTGCTGCCATAACCATGAGTGATAACACTGCGGCCAACTTACTTCTGACAACGATCGGAGG
ACCGAAGGAGCTAACCGCTTTTTTGCACAACATGGGGGATCATGTAACTCGCCTTGATCGTTGGGAACCG
GAGCTGAATGAAGCCATACCAAACGACGAGCGTGACACCACGATGCCTGTAGCAATGGCAACAACGTTGC
GCAAACTATTAACTGGCGAACTACTTACTCTAGCTTCCCGGCAACAATTAATAGACTGGATGGAGGCGGA
TAAAGTTGCAGGACCACTTCTGCGCTCGGCCCTTCCGGCTGGCTGGTTTATTGCTGATAAATCTGGAGCC
GGTGAGCGTGGGTCTCGCGGTATCATTGCAGCACTGGGGCCAGATGGTAAGCCCTCCCGTATCGTAGTTA
TCTACACGACGGGGAGTCAGGCAACTATGGATGAACGAAATAGACAGATCGCTGAGATAGGTGCCTCACT
GATTAAGCATTGGTAACTGTCAGACCAAGTTTACTCATATATACTTTAGATTGATTTAAAACTTCATTTT
TAATTTAAAAGGATCTAGGTGAAGATCCTTTTTGATAATCTCATGACCAAAATCCCTTAACGTGAGTTTT
CGTTCCACTGAGCGTCAGACCCCGTAGAAAAGATCAAAGGATCTTCTTGAGATCCTTTTTTTCTGCGCGT
AATCTGCTGCTTGCAAACAAAAAAACCACCGCTACCAGCGGTGGTTTGTTTGCCGGATCAAGAGCTACCA
ACTCTTTTTCCGAAGGTAACTGGCTTCAGCAGAGCGCAGATACCAAATACTGTTCTTCTAGTGTAGCCGT
AGTTAGGCCACCACTTCAAGAACTCTGTAGCACCGCCTACATACCTCGCTCTGCTAATCCTGTTACCAGT
GGCTGCTGCCAGTGGCGATAAGTCGTGTCTTACCGGGTTGGACTCAAGACGATAGTTACCGGATAAGGCG
CAGCGGTCGGGCTGAACGGGGGGTTCGTGCACACAGCCCAGCTTGGAGCGAACGACCTACACCGAACTGA
GATACCTACAGCGTGAGCTATGAGAAAGCGCCACGCTTCCCGAAGGGAGAAAGGCGGACAGGTATCCGGT
AAGCGGCAGGGTCGGAACAGGAGAGCGCACGAGGGAGCTTCCAGGGGGAAACGCCTGGTATCTTTATAGT
CCTGTCGGGTTTCGCCACCTCTGACTTGAGCGTCGATTTTTGTGATGCTCGTCAGGGGGGCGGAGCCTAT
GGAAAAACGCCAGCAACGCGGCCTTTTTACGGTTCCTGGCCTTTTGCTGGCCTTTTGCTCACATGTTACC
GTCGACGATGTAGGTCACGGTCTCGAAGCCGCGGTGCGGGTGCCAGGGCGTGCCCTTGGGCTCCCCGGGC
GCGTACTCCACCTCACCCATCTGGTCCATCATGATGAACGGGTCGAGGTGGCGGTAGTTGATCCCGGCGA
ACGCGCGGCGCACCGGGAAGCCCTCGCCCTCGAAACCGCTGGGCGCGGTGGTCACGGTGAGCACGGGACG
TGCGACGGCGTCGGCGGGTGCGGATACGCGGGGCAGCGTCAGCGGGTTCTCGACGGTCACGGCGGGCATG
TCGACAAGCCGAACATATGGGCGCGCCTAGTATGTATGTAAGTTAATAAAACCCATTTTTGCGGAAAGTA
GATAAAAAAAACATTTTTTTTTTTTACTGCACTGGATATCATTGAACTTATCTGATCAGTTTTAAATTTA
CTTCGATCCAAGGGTATTTGATGTACCAGGTTCTTTCGATTACCTCTCACTCAAAATGACATTCCACTCA
AAGTCAGCGCTGTTTGCCTCCTTCTCTGTCCACAGAAATATCGCCGAGTCTTTCGCCGCTGCGTCCGCTA
TCTCTTTCGCCACCGTTTGTAGCGTTACGTAGCGTCAATGTCCGCCTTCAGTTGCATTTTGTCAGCGGTT
TCGTGACGAAGCTCCAAGCGGTTTACGCCATCAATTAAACACAAAGTGCTGTGCCAAAACTCCTCTCGCT
TCTTATTTTTGTTTGTTTTTTGAGTGATTGGGGTGGTGATTGGTTTTGGGTGGGTAAGCAGGGGAAAGTG
TGAAAAATCCCGGCAATGGGCCAAGAGGATCAGGAGCTATTAATTCGCGGAGGCAGCAAACACCCATCTG
CCGAGCATCTGAACAATGTGAGTAGTACATGTGCATACATCTTAAGTTCACTTGATCTATAGGAACTGCG
ATTGCAACATCAAATTGTCTGCGGCGTGAGAACTGCGACCCACAAAAATCCCAAACCGCAATTGCACAAA
CAAATAGTGACACGAAACAGATTATTCTGGTAGCTGTTCTCGCTATATAAGACAATTTTTGAGATCATAT
CATGATCAAGACATCTAAAGGCATTCATTTTCGACTATATTCTTTTTTACAAAAAATATAACAACCAGAT
ATTTTAAGCTGATCCTAGATGCACAAAAAATAAATAAAAGTATAAACCTACTTCGTAGGATACTTCGGGG
TACTTTTTGTTCGGGGTTAGATGAGCATAACGCTTGTAGTTGATATTTGAGATCCCCTATCATTGCAGGG
TGACAGCGGAGCGGCTTCGCAGAGCTGCATTAACCAGGGCTTCGGGCAGGCCAAAAACTACGGCACGCTC
CGGCCACCCAGTCCGCCGGAGGACTCCGGTTCAGGGAGCGGCCAACTAGCCGAGAACCTCACCTATGCCT
GGCACAATATGGACATCTTTGGGGCGGTCAATCAGCCGGGCTCCGGATGGCGGCAGCTGGTCAACCGGAC
ACGCGGACTATTCTGCAACGAGCGACACATACCGGCGCCCAGGAAACATTTGCTCAAGAACGGTGAGTTT
CTATTCGCAGTCGGCTGATCTGTGTGAAATCTTAATAAAGGGTCCAATTACCAATTTGAAACTCAGTTTG
CGGCGTGGCCTATCCGGGCGAACTTTTGGCCGTGATGGGCAGTTCCGGTGCCGGAAAGACGACCCTGCTG
AATGCCCTTGCCTTTCGATCGCCGCAGGGCATCCAAGTATCGCCATCCGGGATGCGACTGCTCAATGGCC
AACCTGTGGACGCCAAGGAGATGCAGGCCAGGTGCGCCTATGTCCAGCAGGATGACCTCTTTATCGGCTC
CCTAACGGCCAGGGAACACCTGATTTTCCAAGCCATGGTGCGGATGCCACGACATCTGACCTATCGGCAG
CGAGTGGCCCGCGTGGATCAGGTGATCCAGGAGCTTTCGCTCAGCAAATGTCAGCACACGATCATCGGTG
TGCCCGGCAGGGTGAAAGGTCTGTCCGGCGGAGAAAGGAAGCGTCTGGCATTCGCCTCCGAGGCTCTAAC
CGATCCGCCGCTTCTGATCTGCGATGAGCCCACCTCCGGACTGGACTCCTTTACCGCCCACAGCGTCGTC
CAGGTGCTGAAGAAGCTGTCGCAGAAGGGCAAGACCGTCATCCTGACCATTCATCAGCCGTCTTCCGAGC
TGTTTGAGCTCTTTGACAAGATCCTTCTGATGGCCGAGGGCAGGGTAGCTTTCTTGGGCACTCCCAGCGA
AGCCGTCGACTTCTTTTCCTAGTGAGTTCGATGTGTTTATTAAGGGTATCTAGTATTACATAACATCTCA
ACTCCTATCCAGCGTGGGTGCCCAGTGTCCTACCAACTACAATCCGGCGGACTTTTACGTACAGGTGTTG
GCCGTTGTGCCCGGACGGGAGATCGAGTCCCGTGATCGGATCGCCAAGATATGCGACAATTTTGCCATTA
GCAAAGTAGCCCGGGATATGGAGCAGTTGTTGGCCACCAAAAATCTGGAGAAGCCACTGGAGCAGCCGGA
GAATGGGTACACCTACAAGGCCACCTGGTTCATGCAGTTCCGGGCGGTCCTGTGGCGATCCTGGCTGTCG
GTGCTCAAGGAACCACTCCTCGTAAAAGTGCGACTTATTCAGACAACGGTGAGTGGTTCCAGTGGAAACA
AATGATATAACGCTTACAATTCTTGGAAACAAATTCGCTAGATTTTAGATAGAATTGCCTGATTCCACAC
CCTTCTTAGTTTTTTTCAATGAGATGTATAGTTTATAGTTTTGCAGAAGATAAATAAATTTCATTTAACT
CGCGAATATTAATGAGATGCGAGTAACATTTTAATTTGCAGATGGTTGCCATCTTGATTGGCCTCATCTT
TTTGGGCCAACAACTCACGCAAGTGGGTGTGATGAATATCAACGGAGCCATCTTCCTCTTCCTGACCAAC
ATGACCTTTCAAAACGTCTTTGCCACGATAAATGTAAGTCATGTTTAGAATACATTTGCATTTCAATAAT
TTACTAACTTTCTAATGAATCGATTCGATTTAGGTGTTCACCTCAGAGCTGCCAGTTTTTATGAGGGAGG
CCCGAAGTCGACTTTATCGCTGTGACACATACTTTCTGGGCAAAACGATTGCCGAATTGCCGCTTTTTCT
CACAGTGCCACTGGTCTTCACGGCGATTGCCTATCCGATGATCGGACTGCGGGCCGGAGTGCTGCACTTC
TTCAACTGCCTGGCGCTGGTCACTCTGGTGGCCAATGTGTCAACGTCCTTCGGATATCTAATATCCTGCG
CCAGCTCCTCGACCTCGATGGCGCTGTCTGTGGGTCCGCCGGTTATCATACCATTCCTGCTCTTTGGCGG
CTTCTTCTTGAACTCGGGCTCGGTGCCAGTATACCTCAAATGGTTGTCGTACCTCTCATGGTTCCGTTAC
GCCAACGAGGGTCTGCTGATTAACCAATGGGCGGACGTGGAGCCGGGCGAAATTAGCTGCACATCGTCGA
ACACCACGTGCCCCAGTTCGGGCAAGGTCATCCTGGAAACGCTTAACTTCTCCGCCGCCGATCTGCCGCT
GGACTACGTGGGTCTGGCCATTCTCATCGTGAGCTTCCGGGTGCTCGCATATCTGGCTCTAAGACTTCGG
GCCCGACGCAAGGAGTAGCCGACATATATCCGAAATAACTGCTTGTTTTTTTTTTTTACCATTATTACCA
TCGTGTTTACTGTTTATTGCCCCCTCAAAAAGCTAATGTAATTATATTTGTGCCAATAAAAACAAGATAT
GACCTATAGAATACAAGTATTTCCCCTTCGAACATCCCCACAAGTAGACTTTGGATTTGTCTTCTAACCA
AAAGACTTACACACCTGCATACCTTACATCAAAAACTCGTTTATCGCTACATAAAACACCGGGATATATT
TTTTATATACATACTTTTCAAATCGCGCGCCCTCTTCATAATTCACCTCCACCACACCACGTTTCGTAGT
TGCTCTTTCGCTGTCTCCCACCCGCTCTCCGCAACACATTCACCTTTTGTTCGACGACCTTGGAGCGACT
GTCGTTAGTTCCGCGCGATTCGGTTCGCTCAAATGGTTCCGAGTGGTTCATTTCGAGTCAATAGAAATTA
GTAATAAATATTTGTATGTACAATTTATTTGCTCCAATATATTTGTATATATTTCCCTCACAGCTATATT
TATTCTAATTTAATATTATGACTTTTTAAGGTAATTTTTTGTGACCTGTTCGGAGTGATTAGCGTTACAA
TTTGAACTGAAAGTGACATCCAGTGTTTGTTCCTTGTGTAGATGCATCTCAAAAAAATGGTGGGCATAAT
AGTGTTGTTTATATATATCAAAAATAACAACTATAATAATAAGAATACATTTAATTTAGAAAATGCTTGG
ATTTCACTGGAACTAGGGCGCGCCTCCGGAACATAATGGTGCAGGGCGCTGACTTCCGCGTTTCCAGACT
TTACGAAACACGGAAACCGAAGACCATTCATGTTGTTGCTCAGGTCGCAGACGTTTTGCAGCAGCAGTCG
CTTCACGTTCGCTCGCGTATCGGTGATTCATTCTGCTAACCAGTAAGGCAACCCCGCCAGCCTAGCCGGG
TCCTCAACGACAGGAGCACGATCATGCGCACCCGTGGCCAGGGCCGCAAGCTTGCATGCCTGCAGGTCGG
AGTACTGTCCTCCGAGCGGAGTACTGTCCTCCGAGCGGAGTACTGTCCTCCGAGCGGAGTACTGTCCTCC
GAGCGGAGTACTGTCCTCCGAGCGGAGACTCTAGCCCTAGGGCATGCCTGCAGGTCGGAGTACTGTCCTC
CGAGCGGAGTACTGTCCTCCGAGCGGAGTACTGTCCTCCGAGCGGAGTACTGTCCTCCGAGCGGAGTACT
GTCCTCCGAGCGGAGACTCTAGCGCTAGCGCATGCCTGCAGGTCGGAGTACTGTCCTCCGAGCGGAGTAC
TGTCCTCCGAGCGGAGTACTGTCCTCCGAGCGGAGTACTGTCCTCCGAGCGGAGTACTGTCCTCCGAGCG
GAGACTCTAGCACTAGTGCATGCCTGCAGGTCGGAGTACTGTCCTCCGAGCGGAGTACTGTCCTCCGAGC
GGAGTACTGTCCTCCGAGCGGAGTACTGTCCTCCGAGCGGAGTACTGTCCTCCGAGCGGAGACTCTAGCG
ACGTCGAGCGCCGGAGTATAAATAGAGGCGCTTCGTCTACGGAGCGACAATTCAATTCAAACAAGCAAAG
TGAACACGTCGCTAAGCGAAAGCTAAGCAAATAAACAAGCGCAGCTGAACAAGCTAAACAATCTGCAGTA
AAGTGCAAGTTAAAGTGAATCAATTAAAAGTAACCAGCAACCAAGTAAATCAACTGCAACTACTGAAATC
TGCCAAGAAGTAATTATTGAATACAAGAAGAGAACTCTGAATAGATCTAAAAGGTAGGTTCAACCACTGA
TGCCTAGGCACACCGAAACGACTAACCCTAATTCTTATCCTTTACTTCAGGCGGCCGCGGCTCGAGCTCG
AGATGGCTTCCTCCCCTCCAAAGAAAAAGAGAAAGGTTAGTTGGAAGGACGCAAGTGGTTGGTCTAGAAT
GCATGCGGATCCCATTCGTCCGCGCAGGCCAAGTCCTGCCCGCGAGCTTCTGCCCGGACCCCAACCGGAT
AGGGTTCAGCCGACTGCAGATCGTGGGGTGTCTGCGCCTGCTGGCAGCCCTCTGGATGGCTTGCCCGCTC
GGCGGACGGTGTCCCGGACCCGGCTGCCATCTCCCCCTGCGCCCTCACCTGCGTTCTCGGCGGGCAGCTT
CAGCGATCTGCTCCGTCCGTTCGATCCGTCGCTTCTTGATACATCGCTTCTTGATTCGATGCCTGCCGTC
GGCACGCCGCATACAGCGGCTGCCCCAGCAGAGTGGGATGAGGCGCAATCGGCTCTGCGTGCAGCCGATG
ACCCGCCACCCACCGTGCGTGTCGCTGTCACTGCCGCGCGGCCGCCGCGCGCCAAGCCGGCCCCGCGACG
GCGTGCTGCGCAACCCTCCGACGCTTCGCCGGCCGCGCAGGTGGATCTACGCACGCTCGGCTACAGTCAG
CAGCAGCAAGAGAAGATCAAACCGAAGGTGCGTTCGACAGTGGCGCAGCACCACGAGGCACTGGTGGGCC
ATGGGTTTACACACGCGCACATCGTTGCGCTCAGCCAACACCCGGCAGCGTTAGGGACCGTCGCTGTCAC
GTATCAGCACATAATCACGGCGTTGCCAGAGGCGACACACGAAGACATCGTTGGCGTCGGCAAACAGTGG
TCCGGCGCACGCGCCCTGGAGGCCTTGCTCACGGATGCGGGGGAGTTGAGAGGTCCGCCGTTACAGTTGG
ACACAGGCCAACTTGTGAAGATTGCAAAACGTGGCGGCGTGACCGCAATGGAGGCAGTGCATGCATCGCG
CAATGCACTGACGGGTGCCCCCCTGAACCTGACCCCGGACCAAGTGGTGGCTATCGCCAGCAACATTGGC
GGCAAGCAAGCGCTCGAAACGGTGCAGCGGCTGTTGCCGGTGCTGTGCCAGGACCATGGCCTGACCCCGG
ACCAAGTGGTGGCTATCGCCAGCAACAATGGCGGCAAGCAAGCGCTCGAAACGGTGCAGCGGCTGTTGCC
GGTGCTGTGCCAGGACCATGGCCTGACCCCGGACCAAGTGGTGGCTATCGCCAGCAACATTGGCGGCAAG
CAAGCGCTCGAAACGGTGCAGCGGCTGTTGCCGGTGCTGTGCCAGGACCATGGCCTGACCCCGGACCAAG
TGGTGGCTATCGCCAGCAACAATGGCGGCAAGCAAGCGCTCGAAACGGTGCAGCGGCTGTTGCCGGTGCT
GTGCCAGGACCATGGCCTGACCCCGGACCAAGTGGTGGCTATCGCCAGCAACGGTGGCGGCAAGCAAGCG
CTCGAAACGGTGCAGCGGCTGTTGCCGGTGCTGTGCCAGGACCATGGCCTGACCCCGGACCAAGTGGTGG
CTATCGCCAGCAACATTGGCGGCAAGCAAGCGCTCGAAACGGTGCAGCGGCTGTTGCCGGTGCTGTGCCA
GGACCATGGCCTGACTCCGGACCAAGTGGTGGCTATCGCCAGCCACGATGGCGGCAAGCAAGCGCTCGAA
ACGGTGCAGCGGCTGTTGCCGGTGCTGTGCCAGGACCATGGCCTGACTCCGGACCAAGTGGTGGCTATCG
CCAGCCACGATGGCGGCAAGCAAGCGCTCGAAACGGTGCAGCGGCTGTTGCCGGTGCTGTGCCAGGACCA
TGGCCTGACTCCGGACCAAGTGGTGGCTATCGCCAGCCACGATGGCGGCAAGCAAGCGCTCGAAACGGTG
CAGCGGCTGTTGCCGGTGCTGTGCCAGGACCATGGCCTGACCCCGGACCAAGTGGTGGCTATCGCCAGCA
ACAATGGCGGCAAGCAAGCGCTCGAAACGGTGCAGCGGCTGTTGCCGGTGCTGTGCCAGGACCATGGCCT
GACCCCGGACCAAGTGGTGGCTATCGCCAGCAACAATGGCGGCAAGCAAGCGCTCGAAACGGTGCAGCGG
CTGTTGCCGGTGCTGTGCCAGGACCATGGCCTGACCCCGGACCAAGTGGTGGCTATCGCCAGCAACAATG
GCGGCAAGCAAGCGCTCGAAACGGTGCAGCGGCTGTTGCCGGTGCTGTGCCAGGACCATGGCCTGACTCC
GGACCAAGTGGTGGCTATCGCCAGCCACGATGGCGGCAAGCAAGCGCTCGAAACGGTGCAGCGGCTGTTG
CCGGTGCTGTGCCAGGACCATGGCCTGACCCCGGACCAAGTGGTGGCTATCGCCAGCAACGGTGGCGGCA
AGCAAGCGCTCGAAACGGTGCAGCGGCTGTTGCCGGTGCTGTGCCAGGACCATGGCCTGACCCCGGACCA
AGTGGTGGCTATCGCCAGCAACGGTGGCGGCAAGCAAGCGCTCGAAACGGTGCAGCGGCTGTTGCCGGTG
CTGTGCCAGGACCATGGCCTGACCCCGGACCAAGTGGTGGCTATCGCCAGCAACAATGGCGGCAAGCAAG
CGCTCGAAACGGTGCAGCGGCTGTTGCCGGTGCTGTGCCAGGACCATGGCCTGACTCCGGACCAAGTGGT
GGCTATCGCCAGCCACGATGGCGGCAAGCAAGCGCTCGAAACGGTGCAGCGGCTGTTGCCGGTGCTGTGC
CAGGACCATGGCCTGACTCCGGACCAAGTGGTGGCTATCGCCAGCCACGATGGCGGCAAGCAAGCGCTCG
AAACGGTGCAGCGGCTGTTGCCGGTGCTGTGCCAGGACCATGGCCTGACCCCGGACCAAGTGGTGGCTAT
CGCCAGCAACGGTGGCGGCAAGCAAGCGCTCGAAAGCATTGTGGCCCAGCTGAGCCGGCCTGATCCGGCG
TTGGCCGCGTTGACCAACGACCACCTCGTCGCCTTGGCCTGCCTCGGCGGACGTCCTGCCATGGATGCAG
TGAAAAAGGGATTGCCGCACGCGCCGGAATTGATCAGAAGAGTCAATCGCCGTATTGGCGAACGCACGTC
CCATCGCGTTGCCGACTACGCGCAAGTGGTTCGCGTGCTGGAGTTTTTCCAGTGCCACTCCCACCCAGCG
TACGCATTTGATGAGGCCATGACGCAGTTCGGGATGAGCAGGAACGGGTTGGTACAGCTCTTTCGCAGAG
TGGGCGTCACCGAACTCGAAGCCCGCGGTGGAACGCTCCCCCCAGCCTCGCAGCGTTGGGACCGTATCCT
CCAGGCATCAGGGATGAAAAGGGCCAAACCGTCCCCTACTTCAGCTCAAACACCGGATCAGGCGTCTTTG
CATGCATTCGCCGATTCGCTGGAGCGTGACCTTGATGCGCCCAGCCCAATGCACGAGGGAGATCAGACGC
GGGCAAGCAGCCGTAAACGGTCCCGATCGGATCGTGCTGTCACCGGCCCCTCCGCACAGCAGGCTGTCGA
GGTGCGCGTTCCCGAACAGCGCGATGCGCTGCATTTGCCCCTCAGCTGGAGGGTAAAACGCCCGCGTACC
AGGATCTGGGGCGGCCTCCCGGATCCGATATCTAGATCCCAGGGTTCCGGACGGGCTGACGCATTGGACG
ATTTTGATCTGGATATGCTGGGAAGTGACGCCCTCGATGATTTTGACCTTGACATGCTTGGTTCGGATGC
CCTTGATGACTTTGACCTCGACATGCTCGGCAGTGACGCCCTTGATGATTTCGACCTGGACATGCTGATC
TAGAAATGAATCGTTTTTAAAATAACAAATCAATTGTTTTATAATATTCGTACGATTCTTTGATTATGTA
ATAAAATGTGATCATTAGGAAGATTACGAAAAATATAAAAAATATGAGTTCTGTGTGTATAACAAATGCT
GTAAACGCCACAATTGTGTTTGTTGCAAATAAACCCATGATTATTTGATTAAAATTGTTGTTTTCTTTGT
TCATAGACAATAGTGTGTTTTGCCTAAACGTGTACTGCATAAACTCCATGCGAGTGTATAGCGAGCTAGT
GGCTAACGCTTGCCCCACCAAAGTAGATTCGTCAAAATCCTCAATTTCATCACCCTCCTCCAAGTTTAAC
ATTTGGCCGTCGGAATTAACTTCTAAAGATGCCACATAATCTAATAAATGAAATAGAGATTCAAACGTGG
CGTCATCGTCCGTTTCGACCATTTCCGAAAAGAACTCGGGCATAAACTCTATGATTTCTCTGGACGTGGT
GTTGTCGAAACTCTCAAAGTACGCAGTCAGGAACGTGCGCGACATGTCGTCGGGAAACTCGCGCGGAAAC
ATGTTGTTGTAACCGAACGGGTCCCATAGCGCCAAAACCAAATCTGCCAGCGTCAATAGAATGAGCACGA
TGCCGACAATGGAGCTGGCTTGGATAGCGATTCGAGTTAACGAATTCTTGAAGACGAAAGGGCCTCGTGA
TACGCCTATTTTTATAGGTTAATGTCATGATAATAATGGTTTCTTA
